Addgene plasmid #153296: C-His-GvpC-TEV
Purpose: Expresses TEV-sensitive variant of Anabaena flos-aquae GvpC in E.coli
Depositing lab: Mikhail Shapiro. Depositing organization: California Institute of Technology. Publication: Acoustic biosensors for ultrasound imaging of enzyme activity. Lakshmanan A, Jin Z, Nety SP, Sawyer DP, Lee-Gosselin A, Malounda D, Swift MB, Maresca D, Shapiro MG. Nat Chem Biol. 2020 Sep;16(9):988-996. doi: 10.1038/s41589-020-0591-0. Epub 2020 Jul 13. PubMed 32661379.
Backbone
  Vector backbone: pET26b
  Backbone manufacturer: Novagen
  Backbone size w/o insert (bp): 5207
  Total vector size (bp): 5828
  Vector type: Bacterial Expression
Growth in bacteria
  Bacterial resistance: Kanamycin, 50 μg/mL
  Growth temperature: 37°C
  Growth strain: DH5alpha
  Copy number: High Copy
Gene/Insert
  Gene/Insert name: TEV-sensitive Gas vesicle protein C (his-tagged) (alt name: GvpC)
  Species: Anabaena flos-aquae
  Insert size (bp): 621
  Mutation: 1) 21 bp TEV recognition and cleavage site flanked by GSGSGSG linkers, 3) C-terminal His-tag linked to the GvpC sequence with a 3 amino acid (SLE) linker
  Promoter: T7
  Tag / fusion protein: His-tag (C terminal on insert)
  Cloning method: Unknown
  Sequencing primers: 5′ T7 forward; 3′ T7 terminator reverse
Terms and licenses: Academic/Nonprofit Terms; Industry Terms: Not Available to Industry
How to cite: C-His-GvpC-TEV was a gift from Mikhail Shapiro (Addgene plasmid # 153296 ; http://n2t.net/addgene:153296 ; RRID:Addgene_153296)
