[The description below was written by a language model from this plasmid's Addgene catalogue record and pLannotate feature annotations shown in this document.]
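Description:
C-His-GvpC-TEV is a bacterial expression plasmid built on the Novagen pET26b backbone for producing an engineered, protease-sensitive version of gas vesicle protein C (GvpC) from Anabaena flos-aquae in E. coli. It is about 5.8 kb and is selected with kanamycin through an aph(3')-Ia (KanR) gene. It replicates from a ColE1/pBR322-type origin accompanied by the bom region and the rop gene. The catalogue lists it as high copy, although rop normally restrains copy number. An f1 origin is also present. Short annotated TcR fragments and a partial AmpR promoter appear to be backbone remnants rather than functional markers.

The 621 bp insert sits in a standard pET cassette: a T7 promoter followed by a lac operator, the T7 gene 10 ribosome binding site, the coding sequence, and a T7 terminator. The plasmid-borne lacI gene supplies repressor, so expression is IPTG-inducible in hosts that provide T7 RNA polymerase. According to the record, the GvpC sequence carries a 21 bp TEV protease recognition and cleavage site flanked by GSGSGSG linkers, and a C-terminal His-tag joined through a short SLE linker for affinity purification. The automated annotation labels only the first part of the reading frame as gvpC. It picks up the TEV site as a fragment of a composite tag, which is consistent with the site being inserted within the GvpC sequence. The "SET1" hit near the terminator is probably a match to backbone sequence.

GvpC is described as conferring stability on gas vesicle shells. The associated publication concerns acoustic biosensors for ultrasound imaging of enzyme activity, so this cleavable variant serves as the TEV-responsive component of such sensors.
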