Features (pLannotate 1.2.2; 19 found; start..end, strand, type, name):
    603..680     -  promoter       lacI promoter: lacI
    688..967     -  CDS            TcR (fragment): tetracycline efflux protein; tet; confers resistance to tetracycline
    989..1007    +  promoter       T7 promoter: promoter for bacteriophage T7 RNA polymerase
   1008..1032    +  protein_bind   lac operator: The lac repressor binds to the lac operator to inhibit transcription in E. coli. This inhibition can be relieved by adding lactose or isopropyl-β-D-thiogalactopyranoside (IPTG). lac repressor encoded by lacI
   1047..1069    +  RBS            RBS: efficient ribosome binding site from bacteriophage T7 gene 10 (Olins and Rangwala, 1989)
   1077..1256    +  CDS            gvpC (fragment): GVPC_DOLFA - Experimental evidence at protein level: Swiss-Prot protein existence level 1. May confer stability to the gas vesicle membranes. Gas vesicles are small, hollow, gas filled protein structures that are found in several microbial planktonic microorganisms. They allow the positioning of the organism at the favorable depth for growth. From Dolichospermum flosaquae (Anabaena flos-aquae).
   1295..1315    +  CDS            capTEV™ (fragment): composite tag for in vivo biotinylation, TEV protease cleavage, and 6xHis tagging
   1704..1753    +  CDS            SET1 (fragment): solubility-enhancement tag derived from T7 phage gene 10B
   1761..1808    +  terminator     T7 terminator: transcription terminator for bacteriophage T7 RNA polymerase
   1845..2273    +  rep_origin     f1 ori (sequence partly withheld): f1 bacteriophage origin of replication; arrow indicates direction of (+) strand synthesis
   2326..2383    +  promoter       AmpR promoter (fragment): bla
   2392..3207    -  CDS            KanR: aminoglycoside phosphotransferase; aph(3')-Ia; confers resistance to kanamycin in bacteria or G418 (Geneticin®) in eukaryotes
   3329..3917    +  rep_origin     ori: high-copy-number ColE1/pMB1/pBR322/pUC origin of replication
   4103..4242    -  misc_feature   bom: basis of mobility region from pBR322
   4344..4535    -  CDS            rop: Rop protein, which maintains plasmids at low copy number; rop
   4552..4932    +  CDS            YPB1_ECOLX: Protein predicted: Swiss-Prot protein existence level 4. From Escherichia coli.
   5004..5295    -  CDS            TcR (fragment): tetracycline efflux protein; tet; confers resistance to tetracycline
   5310..5331    -  protein_bind   CAP binding site: CAP binding activates transcription in the presence of cAMP. E. coli catabolite activator protein
   5344..602     -  CDS            lacI (across the origin): lac repressor; lacI; The lac repressor binds to the lac operator to inhibit transcription in E. coli. This inhibition can be relieved by adding lactose or isopropyl-β-D-thiogalactopyranoside (IPTG).
>Addgene plasmid #153296 | C-His-GvpC-TEV | addgene full sequence | sequence record 310690 | Addgene NGS Result
CAGCCAGCCAGACGCAGACGCGCCGAGACAGAACTTAATGGGCCCGCTAACAGCGCGATTTGCTGGTGAC
CCAATGCGACCAGATGCTCCACGCCCAGTCGCGTACCGTCTTCATGGGAGAAAATAATACTGTTGATGGG
TGTCTGGTCAGAGACATCAAGAAATAACGCCGGAACATTAGTGCAGGCAGCTTCCACAGCAATGGCATCC
TGGTCATCCAGCGGATAGTTAATGATCAGCCCACTGACGCGTTGCGCGAGAAGATTGTGCACCGCCGCTT
TACAGGCTTCGACGCCGCTTCGTTCTACCATCGACACCACCACGCTGGCACCCAGTTGATCGGCGCGAGA
TTTAATCGCCGCGACAATTTGCGACGGCGCGTGCAGGGCCAGACTGGAGGTGGCAACGCCAATCAGCAAC
GACTGTTTGCCCGCCAGTTGTTGTGCCACGCGGTTGGGAATGTAATTCAGCTCCGCCATCGCCGCTTCCA
CTTTTTCCCGCGTTTTCGCAGAAACGTGGCTGGCCTGGTTCACCACGCGGGAAACGGTCTGATAAGAGAC
ACCGGCATACTCTGCGACATCGTATAACGTTACTGGTTTCACATTCACCACCCTGAATTGACTCTCTTCC
GGGCGCTATCATGCCATACCGCGAAAGGTTTTGCGCCATTCGATGGTGTCCGGGATCTCGACGCTCTCCC
TTATGCGACTCCTGCATTAGGAAGCAGCCCAGTAGTAGGTTGAGGCCGTTGAGCACCGCCGCCGCAAGGA
ATGGTGCATGCAAGGAGATGGCGCCCAACAGTCCCCCGGCCACGGGGCCTGCCACCATACCCACGCCGAA
ACAAGCGCTCATGAGCCCGAAGTGGCGAGCCCGATCTTCCCCATCGGTGATGTCGGCGATATAGGCGCCA
GCAACCGCACCTGTGGCGCCGGTGATGCCGGCCACGATGCGTCCGGCGTAGAGGATCGAGATCTCGATCC
CGCGAAATTAATACGACTCACTATAGGGGAATTGTGAGCGGATAACAATTCCCCTCTAGAAATAATTTTG
TTTAACTTTAAGAAGGAGATATACATATGATCTCATTAATGGCTAAAATTCGCCAGGAACATCAGAGCAT
TGCCGAAAAAGTCGCGGAGTTGAGCTTGGAAACGCGCGAGTTTCTGTCCGTTACCACTGCGAAACGCCAG
GAGCAGGCTGAAAAACAAGCCCAGGAGCTGCAGGCATTCTACAAAGATTTGCAGGAAACGTCCCAGCAGT
TCCTGTCCGAGACTGCGGGTTCTGGTTCTGGTTCTGGTGAGAATCTGTATTTTCAAGGAAGCGGAAGCGG
AAGCGGATTTCATAAGGAACTGCAGGAAACCTCACAACAGTTCTTATCAGCAACCGCACAGGCGCGTATT
GCGCAGGCTGAAAAACAAGCGCAAGAATTGCTCGCGTTCTATCAGGAGGTCCGCGAGACGAGCCAGCAGT
TTTTAAGCGCGACAGCGCAGGCCCGCATTGCGCAGGCGGAGAAGCAGGCCCAAGAGCTCCTGGCCTTCCA
TAAAGAACTTCAAGAAACGTCCCAACAGTTCTTAAGCGCAACCGCGGACGCTCGTACGGCGCAGGCCAAG
GAGCAGAAAGAGAGCCTGCTCAAGTTCCGTCAGGATCTGTTTGTGTCTATTTTTGGCAGCCTCGAGCATC
ACCACCATCATCACTGAGATCCGGCTGCTAACAAAGCCCGAAAGGAAGCTGAGTTGGCTGCTGCCACCGC
TGAGCAATAACTAGCATAACCCCTTGGGGCCTCTAAACGGGTCTTGAGGGGTTTTTTGCTGAAAGGAGGA
ACTATATCCGGATTGGCGAATGGG
[124 nt withheld, positions 1845-1968]
C
[91 nt withheld, positions 1970-2060]
A
[49 nt withheld, positions 2062-2110]
CCTTTGACGTTGGAGTCCACGTTCTTT
[37 nt withheld, positions 2138-2174]
ACCCTATCTCGGTCTATTCTTTTGATTTATAAGGGATTTTGCCGATTTCGGCCTATTGGTTAAAAAATGA
GCTGATTTAACAAAAATTTAACGCGAATTTTAACAAAATATTAACGCTTACAATTTAGGTGGCACTTTTC
GGGGAAATGTGCGCGGAACCCCTATTTGTTTATTTTTCTAAATACATTCAAATATGTATCCGCTCATGAA
TTAATTCTTAGAAAAACTCATCGAGCATCAAATGAAACTGCAATTTATTCATATCAGGATTATCAATACC
ATATTTTTGAAAAAGCCGTTTCTGTAATGAAGGAGAAAACTCACCGAGGCAGTTCCATAGGATGGCAAGA
TCCTGGTATCGGTCTGCGATTCCGACTCGTCCAACATCAATACAACCTATTAATTTCCCCTCGTCAAAAA
TAAGGTTATCAAGTGAGAAATCACCATGAGTGACGACTGAATCCGGTGAGAATGGCAAAAGTTTATGCAT
TTCTTTCCAGACTTGTTCAACAGGCCAGCCATTACGCTCGTCATCAAAATCACTCGCATCAACCAAACCG
TTATTCATTCGTGATTGCGCCTGAGCGAGACGAAATACGCGATCGCTGTTAAAAGGACAATTACAAACAG
GAATCGAATGCAACCGGCGCAGGAACACTGCCAGCGCATCAACAATATTTTCACCTGAATCAGGATATTC
TTCTAATACCTGGAATGCTGTTTTCCCGGGGATCGCAGTGGTGAGTAACCATGCATCATCAGGAGTACGG
ATAAAATGCTTGATGGTCGGAAGAGGCATAAATTCCGTCAGCCAGTTTAGTCTGACCATCTCATCTGTAA
CATCATTGGCAACGCTACCTTTGCCATGTTTCAGAAACAACTCTGGCGCATCGGGCTTCCCATACAATCG
ATAGATTGTCGCACCTGATTGCCCGACATTATCGCGAGCCCATTTATACCCATATAAATCAGCATCCATG
TTGGAATTTAATCGCGGCCTAGAGCAAGACGTTTCCCGTTGAATATGGCTCATAACACCCCTTGTATTAC
TGTTTATGTAAGCAGACAGTTTTATTGTTCATGACCAAAATCCCTTAACGTGAGTTTTCGTTCCACTGAG
CGTCAGACCCCGTAGAAAAGATCAAAGGATCTTCTTGAGATCCTTTTTTTCTGCGCGTAATCTGCTGCTT
GCAAACAAAAAAACCACCGCTACCAGCGGTGGTTTGTTTGCCGGATCAAGAGCTACCAACTCTTTTTCCG
AAGGTAACTGGCTTCAGCAGAGCGCAGATACCAAATACTGTCCTTCTAGTGTAGCCGTAGTTAGGCCACC
ACTTCAAGAACTCTGTAGCACCGCCTACATACCTCGCTCTGCTAATCCTGTTACCAGTGGCTGCTGCCAG
TGGCGATAAGTCGTGTCTTACCGGGTTGGACTCAAGACGATAGTTACCGGATAAGGCGCAGCGGTCGGGC
TGAACGGGGGGTTCGTGCACACAGCCCAGCTTGGAGCGAACGACCTACACCGAACTGAGATACCTACAGC
GTGAGCTATGAGAAAGCGCCACGCTTCCCGAAGGGAGAAAGGCGGACAGGTATCCGGTAAGCGGCAGGGT
CGGAACAGGAGAGCGCACGAGGGAGCTTCCAGGGGGAAACGCCTGGTATCTTTATAGTCCTGTCGGGTTT
CGCCACCTCTGACTTGAGCGTCGATTTTTGTGATGCTCGTCAGGGGGGCGGAGCCTATGGAAAAACGCCA
GCAACGCGGCCTTTTTACGGTTCCTGGCCTTTTGCTGGCCTTTTGCTCACATGTTCTTTCCTGCGTTATC
CCCTGATTCTGTGGATAACCGTATTACCGCCTTTGAGTGAGCTGATACCGCTCGCCGCAGCCGAACGACC
GAGCGCAGCGAGTCAGTGAGCGAGGAAGCGGAAGAGCGCCTGATGCGGTATTTTCTCCTTACGCATCTGT
GCGGTATTTCACACCGCAATGGTGCACTCTCAGTACAATCTGCTCTGATGCCGCATAGTTAAGCCAGTAT
ACACTCCGCTATCGCTACGTGACTGGGTCATGGCTGCGCCCCGACACCCGCCAACACCCGCTGACGCGCC
CTGACGGGCTTGTCTGCTCCCGGCATCCGCTTACAGACAAGCTGTGACCGTCTCCGGGAGCTGCATGTGT
CAGAGGTTTTCACCGTCATCACCGAAACGCGCGAGGCAGCTGCGGTAAAGCTCATCAGCGTGGTCGTGAA
GCGATTCACAGATGTCTGCCTGTTCATCCGCGTCCAGCTCGTTGAGTTTCTCCAGAAGCGTTAATGTCTG
GCTTCTGATAAAGCGGGCCATGTTAAGGGCGGTTTTTTCCTGTTTGGTCACTGATGCCTCCGTGTAAGGG
GGATTTCTGTTCATGGGGGTAATGATACCGATGAAACGAGAGAGGATGCTCACGATACGGGTTACTGATG
ATGAACATGCCCGGTTACTGGAACGTTGTGAGGGTAAACAACTGGCGGTATGGATGCGGCGGGACCAGAG
AAAAATCACTCAGGGTCAATGCCAGCGCTTCGTTAATACAGATGTAGGTGTTCCACAGGGTAGCCAGCAG
CATCCTGCGATGCAGATCCGGAACATAATGGTGCAGGGCGCTGACTTCCGCGTTTCCAGACTTTACGAAA
CACGGAAACCGAAGACCATTCATGTTGTTGCTCAGGTCGCAGACGTTTTGCAGCAGCAGTCGCTTCACGT
TCGCTCGCGTATCGGTGATTCATTCTGCTAACCAGTAAGGCAACCCCGCCAGCCTAGCCGGGTCCTCAAC
GACAGGAGCACGATCATGCGCACCCGTGGGGCCGCCATGCCGGCGATAATGGCCTGCTTCTCGCCGAAAC
GTTTGGTGGCGGGACCAGTGACGAAGGCTTGAGCGAGGGCGTGCAAGATTCCGAATACCGCAAGCGACAG
GCCGATCATCGTCGCGCTCCAGCGAAAGCGGTCCTCGCCGAAAATGACCCAGAGCGCTGCCGGCACCTGT
CCTACGAGTTGCATGATAAAGAAGACAGTCATAAGTGCGGCGACGATAGTCATGCCCCGCGCCCACCGGA
AGGAGCTGACTGGGTTGAAGGCTCTCAAGGGCATCGGTCGAGATCCCGGTGCCTAATGAGTGAGCTAACT
TACATTAATTGCGTTGCGCTCACTGCCCGCTTTCCAGTCGGGAAACCTGTCGTGCCAGCTGCATTAATGA
ATCGGCCAACGCGCGGGGAGAGGCGGTTTGCGTATTGGGCGCCAGGGTGGTTTTTCTTTTCACCAGTGAG
ACGGGCAACAGCTGATTGCCCTTCACCGCCTGGCCCTGAGAGAGTTGCAGCAAGCGGTCCACGCTGGTTT
GCCCCAGCAGGCGAAAATCCTGTTTGATGGTGGTTAACGGCGGGATATAACATGAGCTGTCTTCGGTATC
GTCGTATCCCACTACCGAGATATCCGCACCAACGCGCAGCCCGGACTCGGTAATGGCGCGCATTGCGCCC
AGCGCCATCTGATCGTTGGCAACCAGCATCGCAGTGGGAACGATGCCCTCATTCAGCATTTGCATGGTTT
GTTGAAAACCGGACATGGCACTCCAGTCGCCTTCCCGTTCCGCTATCGGCTGAATTTGATTGCGAGTGAG
ATATTTATGC
